>Addgene plasmid #20610 | pWZL Neo Myr Flag PTK2 | addgene full sequence | sequence record 456508 | Addgene NGS Result
CGCGCCGATCTTCAATATTGGCCATTAGCCATATTATTCATTGGTTATATAGCATAAATCAATATTGGCT
ATTGGCCATTGCATACGTTGTATCTATATCATAATATGTACATTTATATTGGCTCATGTCCAATATGACC
GCCATGTTGGCATTGATTATTGACTAGTTATTAATAGTAATCAATTACGGGGTCATTAGTTCATAGCCCA
TATATGGAGTTCCGCGTTACATAACTTACGGTAAATGGCCCGCCTGGCTGACCGCCCAACGACCCCCGCC
CATTGACGTCAATAATGACGTATGTTCCCATAGTAACGCCAATAGGGACTTTCCATTGACGTCAATGGGT
GGAGTATTTACGGTAAACTGCCCACTTGGCAGTACATCAAGTGTATCATATGCCAAGTCCGCCCCCTATT
GACGTCAATGACGGTAAATGGCCCGCCTGGCATTATGCCCAGTACATGACCTTACGGGACTTTCCTACTT
GGCAGTACATCTACGTATTAGTCATCGCTATTACCATGGTGATGCGGTTTTGGCAGTACACCAATGGGCG
TGGATAGCGGTTTGACTCACGGGGATTTCCAAGTCTCCACCCCATTGACGTCAATGGGAGTTTGTTTTGG
CACCAAAATCAACGGGACTTTCCAAAATGTCGTAATAACCCCGCCCCGTTGACGCAAATGGGCGGTAGGC
GTGTACGGTGGGAGGTCTATATAAGCAGAGCTGGTTTAGTGAACCGCGCCAGTCCTCCGATTGACTGAGT
CGCCCGGGTACCCGTGTATCCAATAAACCCTCTTGCAGTTGCATCCGACTTGTGGTCTCGCTGTTCCTTG
GGAGGGTCTCCTCTGAGTGATTGACTACCCGTCAGCGGGGGTCTTTCATTTGGGGGCTCGTCCGGGATCG
GGAGACCCCTGCCCAGGGACCACCGACCCACCACCGGGAGGCAAGCTGGCCAGCAACTTATCTGTGTCTG
TCCGATTGTCTAGTGTCTATGACTGATTTTATGCGCCTGCGTCGGTACTAGTTAGCTAACTAGCTCTGTA
TCTGGCGGACCCGTGGTGGAACTGACGAGTTCTGAACACCCGGCCGCAACCCTGGGAGACGTCCCAGGGA
CTTTGGGGGCCGTTTTTGTGGCCCGACCTGAGGAAGGGAGTCGATGTGGAATCCGACCCCGTCAGGATAT
GTGGTTCTGGTAGGAGACGAGAACCTAAAACAGTTCCCGCCTCCGTCTGAATTTTTGCTTTCGGTTTGGA
ACCGAAGCCGCGCGTCTTGTCTGCTGCAGCGCTGCAGCATCGTTCTGTGTTGTCTCTGTCTGACTGTGTT
TCTGTATTTGTCTGAAAATTAGGGCCAGACTGTTACCACTCCCTTAAGTTTGACCTTAGGTCACTGGAAA
GATGTCGAGCGGATCGCTCACAACCAGTCGGTAGATGTCAAGAAGAGACGTTGGGTTACCTTCTGCTCTG
CAGAATGGCCAACCTTTAACGTCGGATGGCCGCGAGACGGCACCTTTAACCGAGACCTCATCACCCAGGT
TAAGATCAAGGTCTTTTCACCTGGCCCGCATGGACACCCAGACCAGGTCCCCTACATCGTGACCTGGGAA
GCCTTGGCTTTTGACCCCCCTCCCTGGGTCAAGCCCTTTGTACACCCTAAGCCTCCGCCTCCTCTTCCTC
CATCCGCCCCGTCTCTCCCCCTTGAACCTCCTCGTTCGACCCCGCCTCGATCCTCCCTTTATCCAGCCCT
CACTCCTTCTCTAGGCGCCGGCCGGATCCAGAATTCGCCACCATGGGGTCTTCAAAATCTAAACCAAAGG
ACCCCAGCCAGCGCCGGCGCAGGATCCGAGGTTACCTTGACTACAAAGACGATGACGACAAGCAATTGAC
AAGTTTGTACAAAAAAGTTGGCATGAAATACCAGGAGGTCAGATGTTTAACCTCTTTCAACATATCTGTT
TCTTTTCCTGCAGAAACAGATGATTATGCTGAGATTATAGATGAAGAAGATACTTACACCATGCCCTCAA
CCAGGGATTATGAGATTCAAAGAGAAAGAATAGAACTTGGACGATGTATTGGAGAAGGCCAATTTGGAGA
TGTACATCAAGGCATTTATATGAGTCCAGAGAATCCAGCTTTGGCGGTTGCAATTAAAACATGTAAAAAC
TGTACTTCGGACAGCGTGAGAGAGAAATTTCTTCAAGAAGCCTTAACAATGCGTCAGTTTGACCATCCTC
ATATTGTGAAGCTGATTGGAGTCATCACAGAGAATCCTGTCTGGATAATCATGGAGCTGTGCACACTTGG
AGAGCTGAGGTCATTTTTGCAAGTAAGGAAATACAGTTTGGATCTAGCATCTTTGATCCTGTATGCCTAT
CAGCTTAGTACAGCTCTTGCATATCTAGAGAGCAAAAGATTTGTACACAGGGACATTGCTGCTCGGAATG
TTCTGGTGTCCTCAAATGATTGTGTAAAATTAGGAGACTTTGGATTATCCCGATATATGGAAGATAGTAC
TTACTACAAAGCTTCCAAAGGAAAATTGCCTATTAAATGGATGGCTCCAGAGTCAATCAATTTTCGACGT
TTTACCTCAGCTAGTGACGTATGGATGTTTGGTGTGTGTATGTGGGAGATACTGATGCATGGTGTGAAGC
CTTTTCAAGGAGTGAAGAACAATGATGTAATCGGTCGAATTGAAAATGGGGAAAGATTACCAATGCCTCC
AAATTGTCCTCCTACCCTCTACAGCCTTATGACGAAATGCTGGGCCTATGACCCCAGCAGGCGGCCCAGG
TTTACTGAACTTAAAGCTCAGCTCAGCACAATCCTGGAGGAAGAGAAGGCTCAGCAAGAAGAGCGCATGA
GGATGGAGTCCAGAAGACAGGCCACAGTGTCCTGGGACTCCGGAGGGTCTGATGAAGCACCGCCCAAGCC
CAGCAGACCGGGTTATCCCAGTCCGAGGTCCAGCGAAGGATTTTATCCCAGCCCACAGCACATGGTACAA
ACCAATCATTACCAGGTTTCTGGCTACCCTGGTTCACATGGAATCACAGCCATGGCTGGCAGCATCTATC
CAGGTCAGGCATCTCTTTTGGACCAAACAGATTCATGGAATCATAGACCTCAGGAGATAGCAATGTGGCA
GCCCAATGTGGAGGACTCTACAGTATTGGACCTGCGAGGGATTGGGCAAGTGTTGCCAACCCATCTGATG
GAAGAGCGTCTAATCCGACAGCAACAGGAAATGGAAGAAGATCAGCGCTGGCTGGAAAAAGAGGAAAGAT
TTCTGAAACCTGATGTGAGACTCTCTCGAGGCAGTATTGACAGGGAGGATGGAAGTCTTCAGGGTCCGAT
TGGAAACCAACATATATATCAGCCTGTGGGTAAACCAGATCCTGCAGCTCCACCAAAGAAACCGCCTCGC
CCTGGAGCTCCCGGTCATCTGGGAAGCCTTGCCAGCCTCAGCAGCCCTGCTGACAGCTACAACGAGGGTG
TCAAGCTTAAGCCCCAGGAAATCAGCCCCCCTCCTACTGCCAACCTGGACCGGTCGAATGATAAGGTGTA
CGAGAATGTGACGGGCCTGGTGAAAGCTGTCATCGAGATGTCCAGTAAAATCCAGCCAGCCCCACCAGAG
GAGTATGTCCCTATGGTGAAGGAAGTCGGCTTGGCCCTGAGGACATTATTGGCCACTGTGGATGAGACCA
TTCCCCTCCTACCAGCCAGCACCCACCGAGAGATTGAGATGGCACAGAAGCTATTGAACTCTGACCTGGG
TGAGCTCATCAACAAGATGAAACTGGCCCAGCAGTATGTCATGACCAGCCTCCAGCAAGAGTACAAAAAG
CAAATGCTGACTGCTGCTCACGCCCTGGCTGTGGATGCCAAAAACTTACTCGATGTCATTGACCAAGCAA
GACTGAAAATGCTTGGGCAGACGAGACGACACTGCCAACTTTCTTGWACAAAGTGGTTTGATCTAGTCGA
CCAATTCCGGTTATTTTCCACCATATTGCCGTCTTTTGGCAATGTGAGGGCCCGGAAACCTGGCCCTGTC
TTCTTGACGAGCATTCCTAGGGGTCTTTCCCCTCTCGCCAAAGGAATGCAAGGTCTGTTGAATGTCGTGA
AGGAAGCAGTTCCTCTGGAAGCTTCTTGAAGACAAACAACGTCTGTAGCGACCCTTTGCAGGCAGCGGAA
CCCCCCACCTGGCGACAGGTGCCTCTGCGGCCAAAAGCCACGTGTATAAGATACACCTGCAAAGGCGGCA
CAACCCCAGTGCCACGTTGTGAGTTGGATAGTTGTGGAAAGAGTCAAATGGCTCTCCTCAAGCGTATTCA
ACAAGGGGCTGAAGGATGCCCAGAAGGTACCCCATTGTATGGGATCTGATCTGGGGCCTCGGTGCACATG
CTTTACATGTGTTTAGTCGAGGTTAAAAAACGTCTAGGCCCCCCGAACCACGGGGACGTGGTTTTCCTTT
GAAAAACACGATGATAATACCATGATTGAACAAGATGGATTGCACGCAGGTTCTCCGGCCGCTTGGGTGG
AGAGGCTATTCGGCTATGACTGGGCACAACAGACAATCGGCTGCTCTGATGCCGCCGTGTTCCGGCTGTC
AGCGCAGGGGCGCCCGGTTCTTTTTGTCAAGACCGACCTGTCCGGTGCCCTGAATGAACTGCAGGACGAG
GCAGCGCGGCTATCGTGGCTGGCCACGACGGGCGTTCCTTGCGCAGCTGTGCTCGACGTTGTCACTGAAG
CGGGAAGGGACTGGCTGCTATTGGGCGAAGTGCCGGGGCAGGATCTCCTGTCATCTCACCTTGCTCCTGC
CGAGAAAGTATCCATCATGGCTGATGCAATGCGGCGGCTGCATACGCTTGATCCGGCTACCTGCCCATTC
GACCACCAAGCGAAACATCGCATCGAGCGAGCACGTACTCGGATGGAAGCCGGTCTTGTCGATCAGGATG
ATCTGGACGAAGAGCATCAGGGGCTCGCGCCAGCCGAACTGTTCGCCAGGCTCAAGGCGCGCATGCCCGA
CGGCGAGGATCTCGTCGTGACCCATGGCGATGCCTGCTTGCCGAATATCATGGTGGAAAATGGCCGCTTT
TCTGGATTCATCGACTGTGGCCGGCTGGGTGTGGCGGACCGCTATCAGGACATAGCGTTGGCTACCCGTG
ATATTGCTGAAGAGCTTGGCGGCGAATGGGCTGACCGCTTCCTCGTGCTTTACGGTATCGCCGCTCCCGA
TTCGCAGCGCATCGCCTTCTATCGCCTTCTTGACGAGTTCTTCTGAGCGGGACTCTGGGGTTCGCATCGA
TAAAATAAAAGATTTTATTTAGTCTCCAGAAAAAGGGGGGAATGAAAGACCCCACCTGTAGGTTTGGCAA
GCTAGCTTAAGTAACGCCATTTTGCAAGGCATGGAAAAATACATAACTGAGAATAGAGAAGTTCAGATCA
AGGTCAGGAACAGATGGAACAGCTGAATATGGGCCAAACAGGATATCTGTGGTAAGCAGTTCCTGCCCCG
GCTCAGGGCCAAGAACAGATGGAACAGCTGAATATGGGCCAAACAGGATATCTGTGGTAAGCAGTTCCTG
CCCCGGCTCAGGGCCAAGAACAGATGGTCCCCAGATGCGGTCCAGCCCTCAGCAGTTTCTAGAGAACCAT
CAGATGTTTCCAGGGTGCCCCAAGGACCTGAAATGACCCTGTGCCTTATTTGAACTAACCAATCAGTTCG
CTTCTCGCTTCTGTTCGCGCGCTTCTGCTCCCCGAGCTCAATAAAAGAGCCCACAACCCCTCACTCGGGG
CGCCAGTCCTCCGATTGACTGAGTCGCCCGGGTACCCGTGTATCCAATAAACCCTCTTGCAGTTGCATCC
GACTTGTGGTCTCGCTGTTCCTTGGGAGGGTCTCCTCTGAGTGATTGACTACCCGTCAGCGGGGGTCTTT
CACAGGCCAGTGGGGCCGCACTTTTCGGGGAAATGTGCGCGGAACCCCTATTTGTTTATTTTTCTAAATA
CATTCAAATATGTATCCGCTCATGAGACAATAACCCTGATAAATGCTTCAATAATATTGAAAAAGGAAGA
GTATGAGTATTCAACATTTCCGTGTCGCCCTTATTCCCTTTTTTGCGGCATTTTGCCTTCCTGTTTTTGC
TCACCCAGAAACGCTGGTGAAAGTAAAAGATGCTGAAGATCAGTTGGGTGCACGAGTGGGTTACATCGAA
CTGGATCTCAACAGCGGTAAGATCCTTGAGAGTTTTCGCCCCGAAGAACGTTTTCCAATGATGAGCACTT
TTAAAGTTCTGCTATGTGGCGCGGTATTATCCCGTATTGACGCCGGGCAAGAGCAACTCGGTCGCCGCAT
ACACTATTCTCAGAATGACTTGGTTGAGTACTCACCAGTCACAGAAAAGCATCTTACGGATGGCATGACA
GTAAGAGAATTATGCAGTGCTGCCATAACCATGAGTGATAACACTGCGGCCAACTTACTTCTGACAACGA
TCGGAGGACCGAAGGAGCTAACCGCTTTTTTGCACAACATGGGGGATCATGTAACTCGCCTTGATCGTTG
GGAACCGGAGCTGAATGAAGCCATACCAAACGACGAGCGTGACACCACGATGCCTGTAGCAATGGCAACA
ACGTTGCGCAAACTATTAACTGGCGAACTACTTACTCTAGCTTCCCGGCAACAATTAATAGACTGGATGG
AGGCGGATAAAGTTGCAGGACCACTTCTGCGCTCGGCCCTTCCGGCTGGCTGGTTTATTGCTGATAAATC
TGGAGCCGGTGAGCGTGGGTCTCGCGGTATCATTGCAGCACTGGGGCCAGATGGTAAGCCCTCCCGTATC
GTAGTTATCTACACGACGGGGAGTCAGGCAACTATGGATGAACGAAATAGACAGATCGCTGAGATAGGTG
CCTCACTGATTAAGCATTGGTAACTGTCAGACCAAGTTTACTCATATATACTTTAGATTGATTTGCGGCC
GCGAAAAGGACAAGCAGCGAAAATTCACGCCCCCTTGGGAGGTGGCGGCATATGCAAAGGATAGCACTCC
CACTCTACTACTGGGTATCATATGCTGACTGTATATGCATGAGGATAGCATATGCTACCCGGATACAGAT
TAGGATAGCATATACTACCCAGATATAGATTAGGATAGCATATGCTACCCAGATATAGATTAGGATAGCC
TATGCTACCCAGATATAAATTAGGATAGCATATACTACCCAGATATAGATTAGGATAGCATATGCTACCC
AGATATAGATTAGGATAGCCTATGCTACCCAGATATAGATTAGGATAGCATATGCTATCCAGATATTTGG
GTAGTATATGCTACCCATGGCAACATTAGCCCACCGTGCTCTCAGCGACCTCGTGAATATGAGGACCAAC
AACCCTGTGCTTGGCGCTCAGGCGCAAGTGTGTGTAATTTGTCCTCCAGATCGCAGCAATCGCGCCCCTA
TCTTGGCCCGCCCACCTACTTATGCAGGTATTCCCCGGGGTGCCATTAGTGGTTTTGTGGGCAAGTGGTT
TGACCGCAGTGGTTAGCGGGGTTACAATCAGCCAAGTTATTACACCCTTATTTTACAGTCCAAAACCGCA
GGGCGGCGTGTGGGGGCTGACGCGTGCCCCCACTCCACAATTTCAAAAAAAAGAGTGGCCACTTGTCTTT
GTTTATGGGCCCCATTGGCGTGGAGCCCCGTTTAATTTTCGGGGGTGTTAGAGACAACCAGTGGAGTCCG
CTGCTGTCGGCGTCCACTCTCTTTCCCCTTGTTACAAATAGAGTGTAACAACATGGTTCACCTGTCTTGG
TCCCTGCCTGGGACACATCTTAATAACCCCAGTATCATATTGCACTAGGATTATGTGTTGCCCATAGCCA
TAAATTCGTGTGAGATGGACATCCAGTCTTTACGGCTTGTCCCCACCCCATGGATTTCTATTGTTAAAGA
TATTCAGAATGTTTCATTCCTACACTAGTATTTATTGCCCAAGGGGTTTGTGAGGGTTATATTGGTGTCA
TAGCACAATGCCACCACTGAACCCCCCGTCCAAATTTTATTCTGGGGGCGTCACCTGAAACCTTGTTTTC
GAGCACCTCACATACACCTTACTGTTCACAACTCAGCAGTTATTCTATTAGCTAAACGAAGGAGAATGAA
GAAGCAGGCGAAGATTCAGGAGAGTTCACTGCCCGCTCCTTGATCTTCAGCCACTGCCCTTGTGACTAAA
ATGGTTCACTACCCTCGTGGAATCCTGACCCCATGTAAATAAAACCGTGACAGCTCATGGGGTGGGAGAT
ATCGCTGTTCCTTAGGACCCTTTTACTAACCCTAATTCGATAGCATATGCTTCCCGTTGGGTAACATATG
CTATTGAATTAGGGTTAGTCTGGATAGTATATACTACTACCCGGGAAGCATATGCTACCCGTTTAGGGTT
AACAAGGGGGCCTTATAAACACTATTGCTAATGCCCTCTTGAGGGTCCGCTTATCGGTAGCTACACAGGC
CCCTCTGATTGACGTTGGTGTAGCCTCCCGTAGTCTTCCTGGGCCCCTGGGAGGTACATGTCGGCCGCAA
AAGGATCTAGGTGAAGATCCTTTTTGATAATCTCATGACCAAAATCCCTTAACGTGAGTTTTCGTTCCAC
TGAGCGTCAGACCCCGTAGAAAAGATCAAAGGATCTTCTTGAGATCCTTTTTTTCTGCGCGTAATCTGCT
GCTTGCAAACAAAAAAACCACCGCTACCAGCGGTGGTTTGTTTGCCGGATCAAGAGCTACCAACTCTTTT
TCCGAAGGTAACTGGCTTCAGCAGAGCGCAGATACCAAATACTGTTCTTCTAGTGTAGCCGTAGTTAGGC
CACCACTTCAAGAACTCTGTAGCACCGCCTACATACCTCGCTCTGCTAATCCTGTTACCAGTGGCTGCTG
CCAGTGGCGATAAGTCGTGTCTTACCGGGTTGGACTCAAGACGATAGTTACCGGATAAGGCGCAGCGGTC
GGGCTGAACGGGGGGTTCGTGCACACAGCCCAGCTTGGAGCGAACGACCTACACCGAACTGAGATACCTA
CAGCGTGAGCTATGAGAAAGCGCCACGCTTCCCGAAGGGAGAAAGGCGGACAGGTATCCGGTAAGCGGCA
GGGTCGGAACAGGAGAGCGCACGAGGGAGCTTCCAGGGGGAAACGCCTGGTATCTTTATAGTCCTGTCGG
GTTTCGCCACCTCTGACTTGAGCGTCGATTTTTGTGATGCTCGTCAGGGGGGCGGAGCCTATGGAAAAAC
GCCAGCAACGCGGCCTTTTTACGGTTCCTGGCCTTTTGCTGGCCTTTTGCTCACATGTTCTTTCCTGCGT
TATCCCCTGATTCTGTGGATAACCGTATTACCGCCTTTGAGTGAGCTGATACCGCTCGCCGCAGCCGAAC
GACCGAGCGCAGCGAGTCAGTGAGCGAGGAAGCGGAAGAGCGCCCAATACGCAAACCGCCTCTCCCCGCG
CGTTGGCCGATTCATTAATGCAACTATGGTTGGCGCGTTGTAAACGTTAATATTTTGTTAAAATTCGCGT
TAAATTTTTGTTAAATCAGCTCATTTTTTAACCAATAGACCGAAATCGGCAAAATCCCTTATAAATCAAA
AGAATAGCCCGAGATAGAGT
[37 nt withheld, positions 9681-9717]
AAAGAACGTGGACTCCAACGTCAAAGG
[141 nt withheld, positions 9745-9885]
G
[46 nt withheld, positions 9887-9932]
A
[72 nt withheld, positions 9934-10005]
Features (pLannotate 1.2.2; 17 found; start..end, strand, type, name):
    151..528     +  enhancer       CMV enhancer: human cytomegalovirus immediate early enhancer
    530..729     +  promoter       CMV promoter: human cytomegalovirus (CMV) immediate early promoter
    746..890     +  LTR            3' LTR (ΔU3) (fragment): self-inactivating 3' long terminal repeat (LTR) from Moloney murine leukemia virus
   1012..1286    +  misc_feature   MESV Ψ (fragment): packaging signal of murine embryonic stem cell virus
   1353..1769    +  CDS            gag (truncated): truncated Moloney murine leukemia virus (MMLV) gag gene lacking the start codon
   1817..1834    +  CDS            myr (fragment): N-myristoylation signal from Src kinase (Pellman et al., 1985; Kaplan et al., 1988)
   1904..3952    +  CDS            PTK2 (fragment): FAK1_HUMAN - Also known as FAK, FAK1. Experimental evidence at protein level: Swiss-Prot protein existence level 1. [Isoform 6]: Isoform 6 (FRNK) does not contain a kinase domain and inhibits PTK2/FAK1 phosphorylation and signaling. Its enhanced expression can attenuate the nuclear accumulation of LPXN and limit its ability to enhance serum response factor (SRF)-dependent gene transcription. From Homo sapiens (Human).
   4036..4497    +  misc_feature   IRES: internal ribosome entry site (IRES) of the encephalomyocarditis virus (EMCV)
   4502..5293    +  CDS            neo: KKA2_KLEPN - Also known as kan, nptII. Experimental evidence at protein level: Swiss-Prot protein existence level 1. Resistance to kanamycin, neomycin, paromomycin, ribostamycin, butirosin and gentamicin B. From Klebsiella pneumoniae.
   5361..5482    +  LTR            3' LTR (ΔU3) (fragment): self-inactivating 3' long terminal repeat (LTR) from Moloney murine leukemia virus
   5483..5952    +  LTR            LTR: long terminal repeat from Moloney murine leukemia virus
   5988..6092    +  promoter       AmpR promoter: bla
   6093..6953    +  CDS            AmpR: β-lactamase; bla; confers resistance to ampicillin, carbenicillin, and related antibiotics
   7112..8463    +  rep_origin     oriP (fragment): Epstein-Barr virus oriP replication origin (Yates et al., 2000)
   8719..9307    +  rep_origin     ori: high-copy-number ColE1/pMB1/pBR322/pUC origin of replication
   9490..9542    +  CDS            lacI (fragment): lac repressor; lacI; The lac repressor binds to the lac operator to inhibit transcription in E. coli. This inhibition can be relieved by adding lactose or isopropyl-β-D-thiogalactopyranoside (IPTG).
   9558..4       -  rep_origin     M13 ori (across the origin) (sequence partly withheld): M13 bacteriophage origin of replication; arrow indicates direction of (+) strand synthesis
