[The description below was written by a language model from this plasmid's Addgene catalogue record and pLannotate feature annotations shown in this document.]
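Description:
pWZL Neo Myr Flag PTK2 is a Moloney murine leukemia virus–based retroviral vector for expressing human PTK2 (focal adhesion kinase, FAK) in mammalian cells. It was made by Gateway LR recombination of a PTK2 entry clone into the pWZL-Neo-Myr-Flag-DEST destination vector. The backbone supplies an N-terminal Src-derived myristoylation signal and a Flag epitope, so the kinase is produced as a membrane-targeted, tagged fusion. Membrane targeting of this kind is commonly used to promote constitutive activation of kinases. In E. coli the roughly 10 kb plasmid is maintained through a high-copy ColE1/pUC-type origin and ampicillin resistance. A recombination-deficient strain is recommended because the repeated LTR sequences can recombine.

In the annotated sequence, a CMV enhancer/promoter lies upstream of a partial 5′ LTR, an arrangement that would drive transcription of the viral genome in packaging cells. This is followed by a Ψ packaging signal with a truncated gag region, which allow encapsidation of the RNA. The Myr-tagged PTK2 open reading frame comes next, then an EMCV IRES and the neomycin phosphotransferase gene, and finally the 3′ LTR. Kinase and marker are therefore translated from one bicistronic transcript, and transduced cells can be selected with G418. The Flag tag was not called by the annotation tool, probably because it is so short. PTK2 is annotated only as a fragment match of about 2 kb, so the record does not establish which isoform, or how much of the full-length coding sequence, is present. A partial EBV oriP, an M13 origin and a small lacI remnant are also detected in the backbone.

The construct belongs to a myristoylated human kinase library built for gain-of-function screens for oncogenic kinases. The depositors note that the gene identity was verified but that the clone was not fully sequenced for minor mutations.
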