Addgene plasmid #20610: pWZL Neo Myr Flag PTK2
Depositing lab: William Hahn & Jean Zhao. Depositing organization: Dana-Farber Cancer Institute. Publication: Integrative Genomic Approaches Identify IKBKE as a Breast Cancer Oncogene (Kinase Library Clones). Boehm JS, Zhao JJ, Yao J, Kim SY, Firestein R, Dunn IF, Sjostrom SK, Garraway LA, Weremowicz S, Richardson AL, Greulich H, Stewart CJ, Mulvey LA, Shen RR, Ambrogio L, Hirozane-Kishikawa T, Hill DE, Vidal M, Meyerson M, Grenier JK, Hinkle G, Root DE, Roberts TM, Lander ES, Polyak K, Hahn WC. Cell. 2007 Jun 15. 129(6):1065-1079. 10.1016/j.cell.2007.03.052 PubMed 17574021.
Backbone
  Vector backbone: pWZL-Neo-Myr-Flag-DEST
  Backbone manufacturer: William Hahn Lab (available at Addgene, #15300)
  Vector type: Mammalian Expression, Retroviral
  Selectable markers: Neomycin (select with G418)
Growth in bacteria
  Bacterial resistance: Ampicillin, 100 μg/mL
  Growth temperature: 37°C
  Growth strain: Stbl3
  Growth instructions: Stbl3 cells to prevent recombination.
  Copy number: Unknown
Gene/Insert
  Gene/Insert name: PTK2 (alt name: PTK2 protein tyrosine kinase 2)
  Species: H. sapiens (human)
  GenBank ID: NM_005607
  Entrez Gene: PTK2 (a.k.a. FADK, FADK 1, FAK, FAK1, FRNK, PPP1R71, p125FAK, pp125FAK)
  Tag / fusion protein: Myr (N terminal on backbone); Flag (N terminal on backbone)
  Cloning method: Gateway Cloning
  Sequencing primers: 5′ pWZL-Fwd (GAA CCT CCT CGT TCG ACC); 3′ pWZL-Rev (TTC CGG GCC CTC ACA TTG)
Resource information
  A portion of this plasmid was derived from a plasmid made by: 5-F2
Terms and licenses: Academic/Nonprofit Terms; Industry Terms: Not Available to Industry
Depositor comments: ORFs were cloned into Gateway compatible pEntry vectors. An LR recombination reaction was performed to move the ORF to pWZL-Neo-Myr-Flag DEST such that the ORF would have 5' myristoylation and flag tags. This plasmid is part of a kinase library, and the gene has been verified, but has not been fully sequenced for minor mutations. Please see the following link for plasmids from this article that are not part of the kinase library http://www.addgene.org/pubmed/17574021
How to cite: pWZL Neo Myr Flag PTK2 was a gift from William Hahn & Jean Zhao (Addgene plasmid # 20610 ; http://n2t.net/addgene:20610 ; RRID:Addgene_20610)
