>Addgene plasmid #20610 | pWZL Neo Myr Flag PTK2 | addgene partial sequence | sequence record 26434 | 20610 with pWZL-f 5'-GAACCTCCTCGTTCGACC
CTCCTTCTCTAGGCGCCGGCCGGATCCAGAATTCGCCACCATGGGGTCTTCAAAATCTAAACCAAAGGAC
CCCAGCCAGCGCCGGCGCAGGATCCGAGGTTACCTTGACTACAAAGACGATGACGACAAGCAATTGACAA
GTTTGTACAAAAAAGTTGGCATGAAATACCAGGAGGTCAGATGTTTAACCTCTTTCAACATATCTGTTTC
TTTTCCTGCAGAAACAGATGATTATGCTGAGATTATAGATGAAGAAGATACTTACACCATGCCCTCAACC
AGGGATTATGAGATTCAAAGAGAAAGAATAGAACTTGGACGATGTATTGGAGAAGGCCAATTTGGAGATG
TACATCAAGGCATTTATATGAGTCCAGAGAATCCAGCTTTGGCGGTTGCAATTAAAACATGTAAAAACTG
TACTTCGGACAGCGTGAGAGAGAAATTTCTTCAAGAAGCCTTAACAATGCGTCAGTTTGACCATCCTCAT
ATTGTGAAGCTGATTGGAGTCATCACAGAGAATCCTGTCTGGATAATCATGGAGCTGTGCACACTTGGAG
AGCTGAGGTCATTTTTGCAAGTAAGGAAATACAGTTTGGATCTAGCATCTTTGATCCTGTATGCCTATCA
GCTTAGTACAGCTCTTGCATATCTAGAGAGCAAAAGATTTGTACACAGGGACATTGCTGCTCGGAATGTT
CTGGTGTCCTC
