>Addgene plasmid #20610 | pWZL Neo Myr Flag PTK2 | addgene partial sequence | sequence record 36108 | pWZL-Rev
CAAGAAAGTTGGCAGTGTCGTCTCGTCTGCCCAAGCATTTTCAGTCTTGCTTGGTCAATGACATCGAGTA
AGTTTTTGGCATCCACAGCCAGGGCGTGAGCAGCAGTCAGCATTTGCTTTTTGTACTCTTGCTGGAGGCT
GGTCATGACATACTGCTGGGCCAGTTTCATCTTGTTGATGAGCTCACCCAGGTCAGAGTTCAATAGCTTC
TGTGCCATCTCAATCTCTCGGTGGGTGCTGGCTGGTAGGAGGGGAATGGTCTCATCCACAGTGGCCAATA
ATGTCCTCAGGGCCAAGCCGACTTCCTTCACCATAGGGACATACTCCTCTGGTGGGGCTGGCTGGATTTT
ACTGGACATCTCGATGACAGCTTTCACCAGGCCCGTCACATTCTCGTACACCTTATCATTCGACCGGTCC
AGGTTGGCAGTAGGAGGGGGGCTGATTTCCTGGGGCTTAAGCTTGACACCCTCGTTGTAGCTGTCAGCAG
GGCTGCTGAGGCTGGCAAGGCTTCCCAGATGACCGGGAGCTCCAGGGCGAGGCGGTTTCTTTGGTGGAGC
TGCAGGATCTGGTTTACCCACAGGCTGATATATATGTTGGTTTCCAATCGGACCCTGAAGACTTCCATCC
TCCCTGTCAATACTGCCTCGAGAGAGTCTCACATCAGG
